Addgene plasmid #122812: pAC10092_pLX-SspDnaB(C-S0)-Hygro(201-240)-NpuDnaE(N)-IRES-EGFP
Purpose: Plasmid 92:Lentiviral vector encoding SspDnaB(C-S0)-Hygro(201-240)-NpuDnaE(N)and EGFP
Depositing lab: Albert Cheng. Publication: Split Selectable Markers. Jillette N, Du M, Cheng AW. bioRxiv 452979 10.1101/452979.
Backbone
  Vector backbone: pAC10095_pLX-DEST-IRES-EGFP (Addgene# 122815)
  Vector type: Mammalian Expression, Lentiviral
  Selectable markers: SspDnaB(C-S0)-Hygro(201-240)-NpuDnaE(N)
Growth in bacteria
  Bacterial resistance: Ampicillin, 100 μg/mL
  Growth temperature: 30°C
  Growth strain: NEB Stable
  Copy number: Unknown
Gene/Insert
  Gene/Insert name: SspDnaB(C-S0)-Hygro(201-240)-NpuDnaE(N)
  Species: Synthetic
  Cloning method: Gateway Cloning
  Sequencing primers: 5′ CMV-Forward; 3′ IRES-R
Terms and licenses: Academic/Nonprofit Terms; Industry Terms: Not Available to Industry
Depositor comments: Please visit https://www.biorxiv.org/content/10.1101/452979v2 for BioRxiv preprint.
How to cite: pAC10092_pLX-SspDnaB(C-S0)-Hygro(201-240)-NpuDnaE(N)-IRES-EGFP was a gift from Albert Cheng (Addgene plasmid # 122812)
