[The description below was written by a language model from this plasmid's Addgene catalogue record and pLannotate feature annotations shown in this document.]
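Description:
pAC10092_pLX-SspDnaB(C-S0)-Hygro(201-240)-NpuDnaE(N)-IRES-EGFP is a third-generation-style, self-inactivating HIV-1 lentiviral expression vector made by Gateway recombination into the pLX-DEST-IRES-EGFP destination backbone. In bacteria it is maintained through a high-copy ColE1/pUC origin and ampicillin resistance (AmpR), and it also carries f1 and SV40 origins. The viral genome is transcribed from an RSV promoter fused to a truncated 5' LTR. It includes the Ψ packaging signal with a partial gag fragment, the RRE for Rev-dependent export, cPPT/CTS, WPRE and a ΔU3 3' LTR followed by an SV40 polyadenylation signal.

The expression cassette uses the CMV enhancer/promoter to drive a synthetic open reading frame flanked by attB1 and attB2 sites. This insert is a short internal segment of hygromycin phosphotransferase (residues 201–240 by the construct name). A C-terminal SspDnaB intein fragment precedes it, and an N-terminal NpuDnaE intein fragment follows it; the automated annotation labels the latter by homology to the Synechocystis DnaE intein. A V5 tag sequence lies just past attB2, but the record does not say whether it is in frame with the insert. An EMCV IRES then allows EGFP to be translated from the same transcript, marking transduced cells. An hPGK promoter is also annotated upstream of the cPPT and CMV elements, and its role is not stated.

On its own this fragment should not confer hygromycin resistance. It serves as the middle piece of a split selectable marker system, in which the flanking hygromycin fragments, carrying the matching intein halves, are delivered on separate vectors. Protein trans-splicing then rebuilds the full resistance enzyme only in cells that received all the constructs, so a single drug can select for co-transduction of several transgenes.
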