Features (pLannotate 1.2.2; 34 found; start..end, strand, type, name):
     65..368     +  enhancer       CMV enhancer: human cytomegalovirus immediate early enhancer
    369..572     +  promoter       CMV promoter: human cytomegalovirus (CMV) immediate early promoter
    595..619     +  protein_bind   attB1: mutant version of attB; recombination site for the Gateway® BP reaction BP Clonase™
    595..792     +  CDS            dnaB (fragment): DNAB_SYNY3 - Experimental evidence at protein level: Swiss-Prot protein existence level 1. Participates in initiation and elongation during chromosome replication; it exhibits DNA-dependent ATPase activity. From Synechocystis sp. (strain PCC 6803 / Kazusa).
    789..911     +  CDS            HygR (fragment): aminoglycoside phosphotransferase from E. coli confers resistance to hygromycin
    910..1209    +  CDS            dnaE-N (fragment): DPO3A_SYNY3 - Experimental evidence at protein level: Swiss-Prot protein existence level 1. DNA polymerase III is a complex, multichain enzyme responsible for most of the replicative synthesis in bacteria. This DNA polymerase also exhibits 3' to 5' exonuclease activity. The alpha chain is the DNA polymerase (By similarity). From Synechocystis sp. (strain PCC 6803 / Kazusa).
   1234..1258    -  protein_bind   attB2: mutant version of attB; recombination site for the Gateway® BP reaction BP Clonase™
   1260..1301    +  CDS            V5 tag: epitope tag from simian virus 5
   1340..1900    +  misc_feature   IRES: internal ribosome entry site (IRES) of the encephalomyocarditis virus (EMCV)
   1903..2622    +  CDS            EGFP: the original enhanced GFP (Yang et al., 1996) mammalian codon-optimized
   2646..3234    +  misc_feature   WPRE: woodchuck hepatitis virus posttranscriptional regulatory element
   3285..3304    +  misc_feature   cPPT/CTS (fragment): central polypurine tract and central termination sequence of HIV-1
   3306..3539    +  LTR            3' LTR (ΔU3): self-inactivating 3' long terminal repeat (LTR) from HIV-1
   3617..3738    +  polyA_signal   SV40 poly(A) signal: SV40 polyadenylation signal
   3778..3913    +  rep_origin     SV40 ori: SV40 origin of replication
   3934..3952    -  promoter       T7 promoter: promoter for bacteriophage T7 RNA polymerase
   3960..4115    +  CDS            lacZα (fragment): LacZα fragment of β-galactosidase; lacZ fragment
   4120..4548    +  rep_origin     f1 ori (sequence partly withheld): f1 bacteriophage origin of replication; arrow indicates direction of (+) strand synthesis
   4601..4705    +  promoter       AmpR promoter: bla
   4706..5566    +  CDS            AmpR: β-lactamase; bla; confers resistance to ampicillin, carbenicillin, and related antibiotics
   5737..6325    +  rep_origin     ori: high-copy-number ColE1/pMB1/pBR322/pUC origin of replication
   6508..6600    +  CDS            lacI (fragment): lac repressor; lacI; The lac repressor binds to the lac operator to inhibit transcription in E. coli. This inhibition can be relieved by adding lactose or isopropyl-β-D-thiogalactopyranoside (IPTG).
   6613..6634    +  protein_bind   CAP binding site: CAP binding activates transcription in the presence of cAMP. E. coli catabolite activator protein
   6649..6679    +  promoter       lac promoter: promoter for the E. coli lac operon
   6687..6703    +  protein_bind   lac operator: The lac repressor binds to the lac operator to inhibit transcription in E. coli. This inhibition can be relieved by adding lactose or isopropyl-β-D-thiogalactopyranoside (IPTG). lac repressor encoded by lacI
   6748..6766    +  promoter       T3 promoter: promoter for bacteriophage T3 RNA polymerase
   6794..7020    +  promoter       RSV promoter: Rous sarcoma virus enhancer/promoter
   7021..7201    +  LTR            5' LTR (truncated): truncated 5' long terminal repeat (LTR) from HIV-1
   7248..7373    +  misc_feature   HIV-1 Ψ: packaging signal of human immunodeficiency virus type 1
   7357..7720    +  CDS            HIV-1 gag (fragment): gag protein from human immunodeficiency virus 1; gag
   7866..8099    +  misc_feature   RRE: The Rev response element (RRE) of HIV-1 allows for Rev-dependent mRNA export from the nucleus to the cytoplasm.
   8476..8502    +  CDS            Rev (fragment): human immunodeficiency virus 1 (HIV-1) Rev protein; rev; enhances nuclear export of unspliced and incompletely spliced viral mRNAs
   8503..9003    +  promoter       hPGK promoter: human phosphoglycerate kinase 1 promoter
   9065..9182    +  misc_feature   cPPT/CTS: central polypurine tract and central termination sequence of HIV-1
>Addgene plasmid #122812 | pAC10092_pLX-SspDnaB(C-S0)-Hygro(201-240)-NpuDnaE(N)-IRES-EGFP | depositor full sequence | sequence record 234317 | pAC10092_pLX-SspDnaB(C-S0)-Hygro(201-240)-NpuDnaE(N)-IRES-EGFP sequence 9234 bps
CCCGGGGTTATTAATAGTAATCAATTACGGGGTCATTAGTTCATAGCCCATATATGGAGTTCCGCGTTAC
ATAACTTACGGTAAATGGCCCGCCTGGCTGACCGCCCAACGACCCCCGCCCATTGACGTCAATAATGACG
TATGTTCCCATAGTAACGCCAATAGGGACTTTCCATTGACGTCAATGGGTGGAGTATTTACGGTAAACTG
CCCACTTGGCAGTACATCAAGTGTATCATATGCCAAGTACGCCCCCTATTGACGTCAATGACGGTAAATG
GCCCGCCTGGCATTATGCCCAGTACATGACCTTATGGGACTTTCCTACTTGGCAGTACATCTACGTATTA
GTCATCGCTATTACCATGGTGATGCGGTTTTGGCAGTACATCAATGGGCGTGGATAGCGGTTTGACTCAC
GGGGATTTCCAAGTCTCCACCCCATTGACGTCAATGGGAGTTTGTTTTGGCACCAAAATCAACGGGACTT
TCCAAAATGTCGTAACAACTCCGCCCCATTGACGCAAATGGGCGGTAGGCGTGTACGGTGGGAGGTCTAT
ATAAGCAGAGCTCTCTGGCTAACTGTCGGGATCAACAAGTTTGTACAAAAAAGCAGGCTCCGAATTCACC
GGTGCCGCCACCATGAGTCCCGAAATCGAAAAGCTCTCTCAGAGCGATATATATTGGGACTCCATCGTAA
GCATAACAGAGACGGGGGTCGAGGAGGTGTTCGATCTGACAGTTCCTGGGCCTCATAATTTCGTAGCGAA
CGACATCATTGTACATAACTCCAACAATGTCCTGACGGACAATGGCCGCATAACAGCGGTCATTGACTGG
AGCGAGGCGATGTTCGGGGATTCCCAATACGAGGTCGCCAACATCTTCTTCTGGAGGCCGTGGTTGGCTT
GCCTTTCATACGAGACCGAGATCCTGACTGTCGAGTACGGATTGCTTCCTATCGGCAAAATCGTGGAGAA
GAGGATTGAATGTACCGTCTATTCAGTCGATAATAATGGGAACATCTACACACAGCCCGTGGCTCAATGG
CACGACAGAGGAGAGCAGGAAGTTTTTGAATACTGTCTCGAGGACGGATCCCTCATCCGCGCTACTAAAG
ATCATAAGTTTATGACCGTGGACGGCCAGATGCTGCCAATTGACGAAATTTTTGAACGAGAGCTGGATCT
GATGAGAGTCGACAACCTTCCAAACTGATTAATTAAGAATTCGACCCAGCTTTCTTGTACAAAGTGGTTG
GTAAGCCTATCCCTAACCCTCTCCTCGGTCTCGATTCTACGTAGTAATGAGCTAGCAGTCTCGAGGTTAA
CGAATTCCGCCCCCCCCCTAACGTTACTGGCCGAAGCCGCTTGGAATAAGGCCGGTGTGCGCTTGTCTAT
ATGTTATTTTCCACCATATTGCCGTCTTTTGGCAATGTGAGGGCCCGGAAACCTGGCCCTGTCTTCTTGA
CGAGCATTCCTAGGGGTCTTTCCCCTCTCGCCAAAGGAATGCAAGGTCTGTTGAATGTCGTGAAGGAAGC
AGTTCCTCTGGAAGCTTCTTGAAGACAAACAACGTCTGTAGCGACCCTTTGCAGGCAGCGGAACCCCCCA
CCTGGCGACAGGTGCCCCTGCGGCCAAAAGCCACGTGTATAAGATACACCTGCAAAGGCGGCACAACCCC
AGTGCCACGTTGTGAGTTGGATAGTTGTGGAAAGAGTCAAATGGCTCTCCTCAAGCGTATTCAACAAGGG
GCTGAAGGATGCCCAGAAGGTACCCCATTGTATGGGATCTGATCTGGGGCCTCGGTGCACATGCTTTACA
TGTGTTTAGTCGAGGTTAAAAAAACGTCTAGGCCCCCCGAACCACGGGGACGTGGTTTTCCTTTGAAAAA
CACGATAATACCATGGTGAGCAAGGGCGAGGAGCTGTTCACCGGGGTGGTGCCCATCCTGGTCGAGCTGG
ACGGCGACGTAAACGGCCACAAGTTCAGCGTGTCCGGCGAGGGCGAGGGCGATGCCACCTACGGCAAGCT
GACCCTGAAGTTCATCTGCACCACCGGCAAGCTGCCCGTGCCCTGGCCCACCCTCGTGACCACCCTGACC
TACGGCGTGCAGTGCTTCAGCCGCTACCCCGACCACATGAAGCAGCACGACTTCTTCAAGTCCGCCATGC
CCGAAGGCTACGTCCAGGAGCGCACCATCTTCTTCAAGGACGACGGCAACTACAAGACCCGCGCCGAGGT
GAAGTTCGAGGGCGACACCCTGGTGAACCGCATCGAGCTGAAGGGCATCGACTTCAAGGAGGACGGCAAC
ATCCTGGGGCACAAGCTGGAGTACAACTACAACAGCCACAACGTCTATATCATGGCCGACAAGCAGAAGA
ACGGCATCAAGGTGAACTTCAAGATCCGCCACAACATCGAGGACGGCAGCGTGCAGCTCGCCGACCACTA
CCAGCAGAACACCCCCATCGGCGACGGCCCCGTGCTGCTGCCCGACAACCACTACCTGAGCACCCAGTCC
GCCCTGAGCAAAGACCCCAACGAGAAGCGCGATCACATGGTCCTGCTGGAGTTCGTGACCGCCGCCGGGA
TCACTCTCGGCATGGACGAGCTGTACAAGTAACACCGGTGGCGCGTTAAGTCGACAATCAACCTCTGGAT
TACAAAATTTGTGAAAGATTGACTGGTATTCTTAACTATGTTGCTCCTTTTACGCTATGTGGATACGCTG
CTTTAATGCCTTTGTATCATGCTATTGCTTCCCGTATGGCTTTCATTTTCTCCTCCTTGTATAAATCCTG
GTTGCTGTCTCTTTATGAGGAGTTGTGGCCCGTTGTCAGGCAACGTGGCGTGGTGTGCACTGTGTTTGCT
GACGCAACCCCCACTGGTTGGGGCATTGCCACCACCTGTCAGCTCCTTTCCGGGACTTTCGCTTTCCCCC
TCCCTATTGCCACGGCGGAACTCATCGCCGCCTGCCTTGCCCGCTGCTGGACAGGGGCTCGGCTGTTGGG
CACTGACAATTCCGTGGTGTTGTCGGGGAAATCATCGTCCTTTCCTTGGCTGCTCGCCTGTGTTGCCACC
TGGATTCTGCGCGGGACGTCCTTCTGCTACGTCCCTTCGGCCCTCAATCCAGCGGACCTTCCTTCCCGCG
GCCTGCTGCCGGCTCTGCGGCCTCTTCCGCGTCTTCGCCTTCGCCCTCAGACGAGTCGGATCTCCCTTTG
GGCCGCCTCCCCGCGTCGACTTTAAGACCAATGACTTACAAGGCAGCTGTAGATCTTAGCCACTTTTTAA
AAGAAAAGGGGGGACTGGAAGGGCTAATTCACTCCCAACGAAGACAAGATCTGCTTTTTGCTTGTACTGG
GTCTCTCTGGTTAGACCAGATCTGAGCCTGGGAGCTCTCTGGCTAACTAGGGAACCCACTGCTTAAGCCT
CAATAAAGCTTGCCTTGAGTGCTTCAAGTAGTGTGTGCCCGTCTGTTGTGTGACTCTGGTAACTAGAGAT
CCCTCAGACCCTTTTAGTCAGTGTGGAAAATCTCTAGCAGTACGTATAGTAGTTCATGTCATCTTATTAT
TCAGTATTTATAACTTGCAAAGAAATGAATATCAGAGAGTGAGAGGAACTTGTTTATTGCAGCTTATAAT
GGTTACAAATAAAGCAATAGCATCACAAATTTCACAAATAAAGCATTTTTTTCACTGCATTCTAGTTGTG
GTTTGTCCAAACTCATCAATGTATCTTATCATGTCTGGCTCTAGCTATCCCGCCCCTAACTCCGCCCATC
CCGCCCCTAACTCCGCCCAGTTCCGCCCATTCTCCGCCCCATGGCTGACTAATTTTTTTTATTTATGCAG
AGGCCGAGGCCGCCTCGGCCTCTGAGCTATTCCAGAAGTAGTGAGGAGGCTTTTTTGGAGGCCTAGGGAC
GTACCCAATTCGCCCTATAGTGAGTCGTATTACGCGCGCTCACTGGCCGTCGTTTTACAACGTCGTGACT
GGGAAAACCCTGGCGTTACCCAACTTAATCGCCTTGCAGCACATCCCCCTTTCGCCAGCTGGCGTAATAG
CGAAGAGGCCCGCACCGATCGCCCTTCCCAACAGTTGCGCAGCCTGAATGGCGAATGGG
[124 nt withheld, positions 4120-4243]
C
[91 nt withheld, positions 4245-4335]
A
[49 nt withheld, positions 4337-4385]
CCTTTGACGTTGGAGTCCACGTTCTTT
[37 nt withheld, positions 4413-4449]
ACCCTATCTCGGTCTATTCTTTTGATTTATAAGGGATTTTGCCGATTTCGGCCTATTGGTTAAAAAATGA
GCTGATTTAACAAAAATTTAACGCGAATTTTAACAAAATATTAACGCTTACAATTTAGGTGGCACTTTTC
GGGGAAATGTGCGCGGAACCCCTATTTGTTTATTTTTCTAAATACATTCAAATATGTATCCGCTCATGAG
ACAATAACCCTGATAAATGCTTCAATAATATTGAAAAAGGAAGAGTATGAGTATTCAACATTTCCGTGTC
GCCCTTATTCCCTTTTTTGCGGCATTTTGCCTTCCTGTTTTTGCTCACCCAGAAACGCTGGTGAAAGTAA
AAGATGCTGAAGATCAGTTGGGTGCACGAGTGGGTTACATCGAACTGGATCTCAACAGCGGTAAGATCCT
TGAGAGTTTTCGCCCCGAAGAACGTTTTCCAATGATGAGCACTTTTAAAGTTCTGCTATGTGGCGCGGTA
TTATCCCGTATTGACGCCGGGCAAGAGCAACTCGGTCGCCGCATACACTATTCTCAGAATGACTTGGTTG
AGTACTCACCAGTCACAGAAAAGCATCTTACGGATGGCATGACAGTAAGAGAATTATGCAGTGCTGCCAT
AACCATGAGTGATAACACTGCGGCCAACTTACTTCTGACAACGATCGGAGGACCGAAGGAGCTAACCGCT
TTTTTGCACAACATGGGGGATCATGTAACTCGCCTTGATCGTTGGGAACCGGAGCTGAATGAAGCCATAC
CAAACGACGAGCGTGACACCACGATGCCTGTAGCAATGGCAACAACGTTGCGCAAACTATTAACTGGCGA
ACTACTTACTCTAGCTTCCCGGCAACAATTAATAGACTGGATGGAGGCGGATAAAGTTGCAGGACCACTT
CTGCGCTCGGCCCTTCCGGCTGGCTGGTTTATTGCTGATAAATCTGGAGCCGGTGAGCGTGGGTCTCGCG
GTATCATTGCAGCACTGGGGCCAGATGGTAAGCCCTCCCGTATCGTAGTTATCTACACGACGGGGAGTCA
GGCAACTATGGATGAACGAAATAGACAGATCGCTGAGATAGGTGCCTCACTGATTAAGCATTGGTAACTG
TCAGACCAAGTTTACTCATATATACTTTAGATTGATTTAAAACTTCATTTTTAATTTAAAAGGATCTAGG
TGAAGATCCTTTTTGATAATCTCATGACCAAAATCCCTTAACGTGAGTTTTCGTTCCACTGAGCGTCAGA
CCCCGTAGAAAAGATCAAAGGATCTTCTTGAGATCCTTTTTTTCTGCGCGTAATCTGCTGCTTGCAAACA
AAAAAACCACCGCTACCAGCGGTGGTTTGTTTGCCGGATCAAGAGCTACCAACTCTTTTTCCGAAGGTAA
CTGGCTTCAGCAGAGCGCAGATACCAAATACTGTTCTTCTAGTGTAGCCGTAGTTAGGCCACCACTTCAA
GAACTCTGTAGCACCGCCTACATACCTCGCTCTGCTAATCCTGTTACCAGTGGCTGCTGCCAGTGGCGAT
AAGTCGTGTCTTACCGGGTTGGACTCAAGACGATAGTTACCGGATAAGGCGCAGCGGTCGGGCTGAACGG
GGGGTTCGTGCACACAGCCCAGCTTGGAGCGAACGACCTACACCGAACTGAGATACCTACAGCGTGAGCT
ATGAGAAAGCGCCACGCTTCCCGAAGGGAGAAAGGCGGACAGGTATCCGGTAAGCGGCAGGGTCGGAACA
GGAGAGCGCACGAGGGAGCTTCCAGGGGGAAACGCCTGGTATCTTTATAGTCCTGTCGGGTTTCGCCACC
TCTGACTTGAGCGTCGATTTTTGTGATGCTCGTCAGGGGGGCGGAGCCTATGGAAAAACGCCAGCAACGC
GGCCTTTTTACGGTTCCTGGCCTTTTGCTGGCCTTTTGCTCACATGTTCTTTCCTGCGTTATCCCCTGAT
TCTGTGGATAACCGTATTACCGCCTTTGAGTGAGCTGATACCGCTCGCCGCAGCCGAACGACCGAGCGCA
GCGAGTCAGTGAGCGAGGAAGCGGAAGAGCGCCCAATACGCAAACCGCCTCTCCCCGCGCGTTGGCCGAT
TCATTAATGCAGCTGGCACGACAGGTTTCCCGACTGGAAAGCGGGCAGTGAGCGCAACGCAATTAATGTG
AGTTAGCTCACTCATTAGGCACCCCAGGCTTTACACTTTATGCTTCCGGCTCGTATGTTGTGTGGAATTG
TGAGCGGATAACAATTTCACACAGGAAACAGCTATGACCATGATTACGCCAAGCGCGCAATTAACCCTCA
CTAAAGGGAACAAAAGCTGGAGCTGCAAGCTTAATGTAGTCTTATGCAATACTCTTGTAGTCTTGCAACA
TGGTAACGATGAGTTAGCAACATGCCTTACAAGGAGAGAAAAAGCACCGTGCATGCCGATTGGTGGAAGT
AAGGTGGTACGATCGTGCCTTATTAGGAAGGCAACAGACGGGTCTGACATGGATTGGACGAACCACTGAA
TTGCCGCATTGCAGAGATATTGTATTTAAGTGCCTAGCTCGATACATAAACGGGTCTCTCTGGTTAGACC
AGATCTGAGCCTGGGAGCTCTCTGGCTAACTAGGGAACCCACTGCTTAAGCCTCAATAAAGCTTGCCTTG
AGTGCTTCAAGTAGTGTGTGCCCGTCTGTTGTGTGACTCTGGTAACTAGAGATCCCTCAGACCCTTTTAG
TCAGTGTGGAAAATCTCTAGCAGTGGCGCCCGAACAGGGACTTGAAAGCGAAAGGGAAACCAGAGGAGCT
CTCTCGACGCAGGACTCGGCTTGCTGAAGCGCGCACGGCAAGAGGCGAGGGGCGGCGACTGGTGAGTACG
CCAAAAATTTTGACTAGCGGAGGCTAGAAGGAGAGAGATGGGTGCGAGAGCGTCAGTATTAAGCGGGGGA
GAATTAGATCGCGATGGGAAAAAATTCGGTTAAGGCCAGGGGGAAAGAAAAAATATAAATTAAAACATAT
AGTATGGGCAAGCAGGGAGCTAGAACGATTCGCAGTTAATCCTGGCCTGTTAGAAACATCAGAAGGCTGT
AGACAAATACTGGGACAGCTACAACCATCCCTTCAGACAGGATCAGAAGAACTTAGATCATTATATAATA
CAGTAGCAACCCTCTATTGTGTGCATCAAAGGATAGAGATAAAAGACACCAAGGAAGCTTTAGACAAGAT
AGAGGAAGAGCAAAACAAAAGTAAGACCACCGCACAGCAAGCGGCCGCTGATCTTCAGACCTGGAGGAGG
AGATATGAGGGACAATTGGAGAAGTGAATTATATAAATATAAAGTAGTAAAAATTGAACCATTAGGAGTA
GCACCCACCAAGGCAAAGAGAAGAGTGGTGCAGAGAGAAAAAAGAGCAGTGGGAATAGGAGCTTTGTTCC
TTGGGTTCTTGGGAGCAGCAGGAAGCACTATGGGCGCAGCGTCAATGACGCTGACGGTACAGGCCAGACA
ATTATTGTCTGGTATAGTGCAGCAGCAGAACAATTTGCTGAGGGCTATTGAGGCGCAACAGCATCTGTTG
CAACTCACAGTCTGGGGCATCAAGCAGCTCCAGGCAAGAATCCTGGCTGTGGAAAGATACCTAAAGGATC
AACAGCTCCTGGGGATTTGGGGTTGCTCTGGAAAACTCATTTGCACCACTGCTGTGCCTTGGAATGCTAG
TTGGAGTAATAAATCTCTGGAACAGATTTGGAATCACACGACCTGGATGGAGTGGGACAGAGAAATTAAC
AATTACACAAGCTTAATACACTCCTTAATTGAAGAATCGCAAAACCAGCAAGAAAAGAATGAACAAGAAT
TATTGGAATTAGATAAATGGGCAAGTTTGTGGAATTGGTTTAACATAACAAATTGGCTGTGGTATATAAA
ATTATTCATAATGATAGTAGGAGGCTTGGTAGGTTTAAGAATAGTTTTTGCTGTACTTTCTATAGTGAAT
AGAGTTAGGCAGGGATATTCACCATTATCGTTTCAGACCCACCTCCCAACCCCGAGGGGACCCTTGCGCC
TTTTCCAAGGCAGCCCTGGGTTTGCGCAGGGACGCGGCTGCTCTGGGCGTGGTTCCGGGAAACGCAGCGG
CGCCGACCCTGGGTCTCGCACATTCTTCACGTCCGTTCGCAGCGTCACCCGGATCTTCGCCGCTACCCTT
GTGGGCCCCCCGGCGACGCTTCCTGCTCCGCCCCTAAGTCGGGAAGGTTCCTTGCGGTTCGCGGCGTGCC
GGACGTGACAAACGGAAGCCGCACGTCTCACTAGTACCCTCGCAGACGGACAGCGCCAGGGAGCAATGGC
AGCGCGCCGACCGCGATGGGCTGTGGCCAATAGCGGCTGCTCAGCAGGGCGCGCCGAGAGCAGCGGCCGG
GAAGGGGCGGTGCGGGAGGCGGGGTGTGGGGCGGTAGTGTGGGCCCTGTTCCTGCCCGCGCGGTGTTCCG
CATTCTGCAAGCCTCCGGAGCGCACGTCGGCAGTCGGCTCCCTCGTTGACCGAATCACCGACCTCTCTCC
CCAGGGGGTACCCAGCTGTCTAGAGAATTCTAGATCTTGAGACAAATGGCAGTATTCATCCACAATTTTA
AAAGAAAAGGGGGGATTGGGGGGTACAGTGCAGGGGAAAGAATAGTAGACATAATAGCAACAGACATACA
AACTAAAGAATTACAAAAACAAATTACAAAAATTCAAAATTTTCGGGTTTATTACAGGGACAGCAGAGAT
CCACTTTGGCGCCGGCTCGAGGGGG
